>Addgene plasmid #171640 | Lmajor_gp63_10_0460_WT | addgene full sequence | sequence record 338382 | Addgene NGS Result
TCCCTGCTTGTGTGTTGGAGGTCGCTGAGTAGTGCGCGAGCAAAATTTAAGCTACAACAAGGCAAGGCTT
GACCGACAATTGCATGAAGAATCTGCTTAGGGTTAGGCGTTTTGCGCTGCTTCGCGATGTACGGGCCAGA
TATACGCGTTGACATTGATTATTGACTAGTTATTAATAGTAATCAATTACGGGGTCATTAGTTCATAGCC
CATATATGGAGTTCCGCGTTACATAACTTACGGTAAATGGCCCGCCTGGCTGACCGCCCAACGACCCCCG
CCCATTGACGTCAATAATGACGTATGTTCCCATAGTAACGCCAATAGGGACTTTCCATTGACGTCAATGG
GTGGAGTATTTACGGTAAACTGCCCACTTGGCAGTACATCAAGTGTATCATATGCCAAGTACGCCCCCTA
TTGACGTCAATGACGGTAAATGGCCCGCCTGGCATTATGCCCAGTACATGACCTTATGGGACTTTCCTAC
TTGGCAGTACATCTACGTATTAGTCATCGCTATTACCATGGTGATGCGGTTTTGGCAGTACATCAATGGG
CGTGGATAGCGGTTTGACTCACGGGGATTTCCAAGTCTCCACCCCATTGACGTCAATGGGAGTTTGTTTT
GGCACCAAAATCAACGGGACTTTCCAAAATGTCGTAACAACTCCGCCCCATTGACGCAAATGGGCGGTAG
GCGTGTACGGTGGGAGGTCTATATAAGCAGAGCTCTCTGGCTAACTAGAGAACCCACTGCTTACTGGCTT
ATCGAAATTAATACGACTCACTATAGGGAGACCCAAGCTGGCTAGCGTTTAAACTTAAGCTTGGTACCGC
CACCATGTGGTGGAGGCTGTGGTGGCTGCTGCTGCTGCTGCTGCTGCTGTGGCCTATGGTCTGGGCTCAC
GCCGGGGCTCTGCAGCACAGATGCGTGCACGATGCAATGCAGGCCCGGGTGAGACAGTCTGTGGCCGACC
ACCACAAGGCACCTGGAGCCGTGAGCGCCGTGGGCCTGCCATACGTGACACTGGATGCAGCACACACCGC
AGCAGCAGCCGACCCTCGGCCAGGCTCTGCCAGGAGCGTGGTGCGCGATGTGAACTGGGGCGCCCTGAGA
ATCGCCGTGAGCACAGAGGACCTGACCGATCCCGCATATCACTGCGCCAGGGTGGGACAGCACGTGAAGG
ACCACGCAGGAGCCATCGTGACCTGTACAGCCGAGGATATCCTGACCAATGAGAAGCGCGACATCCTGGT
GAAGCACCTGATCCCTCAGGCCGTGCAGCTGCACACAGAGCGGCTGAAGGTGCAGCAGGTGCAGGGCAAG
TGGAAGGTGACCGACATGGTGGGCGATATCTGCGGCGACTTTAAGGTGCCACAGGCCCACATCACAGAGG
GCTTCTCCAACACCGATTTTGTGATGTACGTGGCCTCCGTGCCCTCTGAGGAGGGCGTGCTGGCATGGGC
AACCACATGTCAGACCTTCTCTGATGGCCACCCAGCAGTGGGCGTGATCAACATCCCAGCAGCAAATATC
GCCAGCAGGTACGACCAGCTGGTGACACGCGTGGTGACCCACGAGATGGCACACGCACTGGGCTTTTCCG
GACCCTTCTTTAAGGATGCCAGGATCGTGGCCTCTGTGCCCAACGTGCGCGGCAAGAATTTCGACGTGCC
TGTGATCAACAGCTCCACAGCAGTGGCAAAGGCCCGCGAGCAGTACGGATGCGATACCCTGGAGTATCTG
GAGGTGGAGGACCAGGGAGGAGCAGGCAGCGCCGGCTCCCACATCAAGATGCGGAATGCCCAGGACGAGC
TGATGGCACCTGCAGCAGCAGCAGGATACTATACAGCCCTGACCATGGCCATCTTCCAGGATCTGGGCTT
TTACCAGGCCGACTTCAGCAAGGCCGAAGTGATGCCATGGGGACAGAACGCAGGATGCGCCTTTCTGACA
AATAAGTGTATGGAGCAGAGCGTGACCCAGTGGCCTGCCATGTTCTGCAATGAGTCCGAGGATGCCATCC
GGTGTCCAACATCTAGACTGAGCCTGGGAGCATGTGGAGTGACCAGACACCCAGGCCTGCCACCTTACTG
GCAGTACTTCACCGACCCCAGCCTGGCAGGCCTGAGCGCCTTCATGGATTACTGCCCCGTGGTGGTGCCT
TATTCCGACGGCTCTTGTACCCAGAGGGCATCCGAGGCACACGCCTCTCTGCTGCCCTTCAACGTGTTTT
CCGATGCAGCAAGGTGCATCGACGGAGCCTTTAGACCTAAGGCCACCGATGGCATCGTGAAGTCTTACGC
CGGCCTGTGCGCCAATGTGCAGTGTGATACCGCCACAAGAACCTACAGCGTGCAGGTGCACGGCTCCAAC
GACTATACAAATTGTACCCCAGGCCTGAGGGTGGAGCTGAGCACAGTGTCCAACGCCTTCGAGGGAGGAG
GATACATCACCTGCCCACCCTATGTGGAGGTGTGCCAGGGCAATGTGCAGGCCGCCAAGGACGGAGGAAA
CGAACAGAAACTGATTAGCGAAGAAGACCTGCACCACCACCACCACCATTGAGGATCCACTAGTCCAGTG
TGGTGGAATTCTGCAGATATCCAGCACAGTGGCGGCCGCTCGAGTCTAGAGGGCCCGTTTAAACCCGCTG
ATCAGCCTCGACTGTGCCTTCTAGTTGCCAGCCATCTGTTGTTTGCCCCTCCCCCGTGCCTTCCTTGACC
CTGGAAGGTGCCACTCCCACTGTCCTTTCCTAATAAAATGAGGAAATTGCATCGCATTGTCTGAGTAGGT
GTCATTCTATTCTGGGGGGTGGGGTGGGGCAGGACAGCAAGGGGGAGGATTGGGAAGACAATAGCAGGCA
TGCTGGGGATGCGGTGGGCTCTATGGCTTCTGAGGCGGAAAGAACCAGCTGGGGCTCTAGGGGGTATCCC
C
[124 nt withheld, positions 2942-3065]
C
[91 nt withheld, positions 3067-3157]
A
[49 nt withheld, positions 3159-3207]
CCTTTGACGTTGGAGTCCACGTTCTTT
[37 nt withheld, positions 3235-3271]
ACCCTATCTCGGTCTATTCTTTTGATTTATAAGGGATTTTGCCGATTTCGGCCTATTGGTTAAAAAATGA
GCTGATTTAACAAAAATTTAACGCGAATTAATTCTGTGGAATGTGTGTCAGTTAGGGTGTGGAAAGTCCC
CAGGCTCCCCAGCAGGCAGAAGTATGCAAAGCATGCATCTCAATTAGTCAGCAACCAGGTGTGGAAAGTC
CCCAGGCTCCCCAGCAGGCAGAAGTATGCAAAGCATGCATCTCAATTAGTCAGCAACCATAGTCCCGCCC
CTAACTCCGCCCATCCCGCCCCTAACTCCGCCCAGTTCCGCCCATTCTCCGCCCCATGGCTGACTAATTT
TTTTTATTTATGCAGAGGCCGAGGCCGCCTCTGCCTCTGAGCTATTCCAGAAGTAGTGAGGAGGCTTTTT
TGGAGGCCTAGGCTTTTGCAAAAAGCTCCCGGGAGCTTGTATATCCATTTTCGGATCTGATCAGCACGTG
ATGAAAAAGCCTGAACTCACCGCGACGTCTGTCGAGAAGTTTCTGATCGAAAAGTTCGACAGCGTCTCCG
ACCTGATGCAGCTCTCGGAGGGCGAAGAATCTCGTGCTTTCAGCTTCGATGTAGGAGGGCGTGGATATGT
CCTGCGGGTAAATAGCTGCGCCGATGGTTTCTACAAAGATCGTTATGTTTATCGGCACTTTGCATCGGCC
GCGCTCCCGATTCCGGAAGTGCTTGACATTGGGGAATTCAGCGAGAGCCTGACCTATTGCATCTCCCGCC
GTGCACAGGGTGTCACGTTGCAAGACCTGCCTGAAACCGAACTGCCCGCTGTTCTGCAGCCGGTCGCGGA
GGCCATGGATGCGATCGCTGCGGCCGATCTTAGCCAGACGAGCGGGTTCGGCCCATTCGGACCGCAAGGA
ATCGGTCAATACACTACATGGCGTGATTTCATATGCGCGATTGCTGATCCCCATGTGTATCACTGGCAAA
CTGTGATGGACGACACCGTCAGTGCGTCCGTCGCGCAGGCTCTCGATGAGCTGATGCTTTGGGCCGAGGA
CTGCCCCGAAGTCCGGCACCTCGTGCACGCGGATTTCGGCTCCAACAATGTCCTGACGGACAATGGCCGC
ATAACAGCGGTCATTGACTGGAGCGAGGCGATGTTCGGGGATTCCCAATACGAGGTCGCCAACATCTTCT
TCTGGAGGCCGTGGTTGGCTTGTATGGAGCAGCAGACGCGCTACTTCGAGCGGAGGCATCCGGAGCTTGC
AGGATCGCCGCGGCTCCGGGCGTATATGCTCCGCATTGGTCTTGACCAACTCTATCAGAGCTTGGTTGAC
GGCAATTTCGATGATGCAGCTTGGGCGCAGGGTCGATGCGACGCAATCGTCCGATCCGGAGCCGGGACTG
TCGGGCGTACACAAATCGCCCGCAGAAGCGCGGCCGTCTGGACCGATGGCTGTGTAGAAGTACTCGCCGA
TAGTGGAAACCGACGCCCCAGCACTCGTCCGAGGGCAAAGGAATAGCACGTGCTACGAGATTTCGATTCC
ACCGCCGCCTTCTATGAAAGGTTGGGCTTCGGAATCGTTTTCCGGGACGCCGGCTGGATGATCCTCCAGC
GCGGGGATCTCATGCTGGAGTTCTTCGCCCACCCCAACTTGTTTATTGCAGCTTATAATGGTTACAAATA
AAGCAATAGCATCACAAATTTCACAAATAAAGCATTTTTTTCACTGCATTCTAGTTGTGGTTTGTCCAAA
CTCATCAATGTATCTTATCATGTCTGTATACCGTCGACCTCTAGCTAGAGCTTGGCGTAATCATGGTCAT
AGCTGTTTCCTGTGTGAAATTGTTATCCGCTCACAATTCCACACAACATACGAGCCGGAAGCATAAAGTG
TAAAGCCTGGGGTGCCTAATGAGTGAGCTAACTCACATTAATTGCGTTGCGCTCACTGCCCGCTTTCCAG
TCGGGAAACCTGTCGTGCCAGCTGCATTAATGAATCGGCCAACGCGCGGGGAGAGGCGGTTTGCGTATTG
GGCGCTCTTCCGCTTCCTCGCTCACTGACTCGCTGCGCTCGGTCGTTCGGCTGCGGCGAGCGGTATCAGC
TCACTCAAAGGCGGTAATACGGTTATCCACAGAATCAGGGGATAACGCAGGAAAGAACATGTGAGCAAAA
GGCCAGCAAAAGGCCAGGAACCGTAAAAAGGCCGCGTTGCTGGCGTTTTTCCATAGGCTCCGCCCCCCTG
ACGAGCATCACAAAAATCGACGCTCAAGTCAGAGGTGGCGAAACCCGACAGGACTATAAAGATACCAGGC
GTTTCCCCCTGGAAGCTCCCTCGTGCGCTCTCCTGTTCCGACCCTGCCGCTTACCGGATACCTGTCCGCC
TTTCTCCCTTCGGGAAGCGTGGCGCTTTCTCATAGCTCACGCTGTAGGTATCTCAGTTCGGTGTAGGTCG
TTCGCTCCAAGCTGGGCTGTGTGCACGAACCCCCCGTTCAGCCCGACCGCTGCGCCTTATCCGGTAACTA
TCGTCTTGAGTCCAACCCGGTAAGACACGACTTATCGCCACTGGCAGCAGCCACTGGTAACAGGATTAGC
AGAGCGAGGTATGTAGGCGGTGCTACAGAGTTCTTGAAGTGGTGGCCTAACTACGGCTACACTAGAAGAA
CAGTATTTGGTATCTGCGCTCTGCTGAAGCCAGTTACCTTCGGAAAAAGAGTTGGTAGCTCTTGATCCGG
CAAACAAACCACCGCTGGTAGCGGTGGTTTTTTTGTTTGCAAGCAGCAGATTACGCGCAGAAAAAAAGGA
TCTCAAGAAGATCCTTTGATCTTTTCTACGGGGTCTGACGCTCAGTGGAACGAAAACTCACGTTAAGGGA
TTTTGGTCATGAGATTATCAAAAAGGATCTTCACCTAGATCCTTTTAAATTAAAAATGAAGTTTTAAATC
AATCTAAAGTATATATGAGTAAACTTGGTCTGACAGTTACCAATGCTTAATCAGTGAGGCACCTATCTCA
GCGATCTGTCTATTTCGTTCATCCATAGTTGCCTGACTCCCCGTCGTGTAGATAACTACGATACGGGAGG
GCTTACCATCTGGCCCCAGTGCTGCAATGATACCGCGAGACCCACGCTCACCGGCTCCAGATTTATCAGC
AATAAACCAGCCAGCCGGAAGGGCCGAGCGCAGAAGTGGTCCTGCAACTTTATCCGCCTCCATCCAGTCT
ATTAATTGTTGCCGGGAAGCTAGAGTAAGTAGTTCGCCAGTTAATAGTTTGCGCAACGTTGTTGCCATTG
CTACAGGCATCGTGGTGTCACGCTCGTCGTTTGGTATGGCTTCATTCAGCTCCGGTTCCCAACGATCAAG
GCGAGTTACATGATCCCCCATGTTGTGCAAAAAAGCGGTTAGCTCCTTCGGTCCTCCGATCGTTGTCAGA
AGTAAGTTGGCCGCAGTGTTATCACTCATGGTTATGGCAGCACTGCATAATTCTCTTACTGTCATGCCAT
CCGTAAGATGCTTTTCTGTGACTGGTGAGTACTCAACCAAGTCATTCTGAGAATAGTGTATGCGGCGACC
GAGTTGCTCTTGCCCGGCGTCAATACGGGATAATACCGCGCCACATAGCAGAACTTTAAAAGTGCTCATC
ATTGGAAAACGTTCTTCGGGGCGAAAACTCTCAAGGATCTTACCGCTGTTGAGATCCAGTTCGATGTAAC
CCACTCGTGCACCCAACTGATCTTCAGCATCTTTTACTTTCACCAGCGTTTCTGGGTGAGCAAAAACAGG
AAGGCAAAATGCCGCAAAAAAGGGAATAAGGGCGACACGGAAATGTTGAATACTCATACTCTTCCTTTTT
CAATATTATTGAAGCATTTATCAGGGTTATTGTCTCATGAGCGGATACATATTTGAATGTATTTAGAAAA
ATAAACAAATAGGGGTTCCGCGCACATTTCCCCGAAAAGTGCCACCTGACGTCGACGGATCGGGAGATCT
CCCGATCCCCTATGGTGCACTCTCAGTACAATCTGCTCTGATGCCGCATAGTTAAGCCAGTATCTGC
Features (pLannotate 1.2.2; 21 found; start..end, strand, type, name):
    151..530     +  enhancer       CMV enhancer: human cytomegalovirus immediate early enhancer
    531..734     +  promoter       CMV promoter: human cytomegalovirus (CMV) immediate early promoter
    730..763     +  LTR            5' LTR (truncated) (fragment): truncated 5' long terminal repeat (LTR) from HIV-1
    779..797     +  promoter       T7 promoter: promoter for bacteriophage T7 RNA polymerase
    902..2521    +  CDS            gp63 (fragment): GP63_LEIMA - Experimental evidence at protein level: Swiss-Prot protein existence level 1. Has an integral role during the infection of macrophages in the mammalian host. From Leishmania major.
   2552..2568    +  CDS            9xHis (fragment): 9xHis affinity tag
   2672..2896    +  polyA_signal   bGH poly(A) signal: bovine growth hormone polyadenylation signal
   2900..2921    +  promoter       SV40 promoter (fragment): SV40 enhancer and early promoter
   2942..3370    +  rep_origin     f1 ori (sequence partly withheld): f1 bacteriophage origin of replication; arrow indicates direction of (+) strand synthesis
   3384..3713    +  promoter       SV40 promoter: SV40 enhancer and early promoter
   3762..4787    +  CDS            HygR: aminoglycoside phosphotransferase from E. coli; aph(4)-Ia; confers resistance to hygromycin
   4797..4922    +  CDS            ble (fragment): BLE_KLEPN - Experimental evidence at protein level: Swiss-Prot protein existence level 1. Binding protein with a strong affinity to the bleomycin family of antibiotics. Binds to CL990; an antimitotic-antibiotic compound. From Klebsiella pneumoniae.
   4917..5038    +  polyA_signal   SV40 poly(A) signal: SV40 polyadenylation signal
   5111..5127    -  protein_bind   lac operator: The lac repressor binds to the lac operator to inhibit transcription in E. coli. This inhibition can be relieved by adding lactose or isopropyl-β-D-thiogalactopyranoside (IPTG). lac repressor encoded by lacI
   5135..5165    -  promoter       lac promoter: promoter for the E. coli lac operon
   5180..5201    -  protein_bind   CAP binding site: CAP binding activates transcription in the presence of cAMP. E. coli catabolite activator protein
   5214..5306    -  CDS            lacI (fragment): lac repressor; lacI; The lac repressor binds to the lac operator to inhibit transcription in E. coli. This inhibition can be relieved by adding lactose or isopropyl-β-D-thiogalactopyranoside (IPTG).
   5489..6077    -  rep_origin     ori: high-copy-number ColE1/pMB1/pBR322/pUC origin of replication
   6248..7108    -  CDS            AmpR: β-lactamase; bla; confers resistance to ampicillin, carbenicillin, and related antibiotics
   7109..7213    -  promoter       AmpR promoter: bla
   7272..7324    -  misc_feature   bom (fragment): basis of mobility region from pBR322
