[The description below was written by a language model from this plasmid's Addgene catalogue record and pLannotate feature annotations shown in this document.]
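Description:
Lmajor_gp63_10_0460_WT is a mammalian expression plasmid built on the pcDNA3.1/Hygro(+) backbone that drives production of the wild-type Leishmania major surface metalloprotease glycoprotein-63 encoded by the chromosome 10 locus LmjF.10.0460. It is propagated in E. coli through a high-copy ColE1/pUC-type origin with ampicillin selection from the β-lactamase gene, and it also carries an f1 origin. For selection in mammalian cells, an SV40 enhancer/early promoter drives a hygromycin phosphotransferase gene terminated by an SV40 polyadenylation signal.

The gp63 coding sequence, cloned between KpnI and BamHI sites, sits downstream of the human CMV immediate-early enhancer and promoter and is followed by the bovine growth hormone polyadenylation signal. A T7 promoter lies between the CMV promoter and the insert. According to the depositor, the parasite's native secretion signal was removed and replaced with a Kozak consensus, a start codon and the synthetic secrecon signal peptide, an arrangement meant to support efficient translation and secretion from mammalian cells. The catalogue lists a C-terminal Myc-His tag. The automated annotation picks up only a short His-tag fragment just after the gp63 reading frame and does not separately call the Myc epitope. Several other small annotated fragments (an HIV-1 LTR piece, a ble segment, lacI and lac promoter remnants, a bom fragment) appear to be backbone remnants or partial matches rather than functional parts.

The stated purpose is expression of wild-type gp63 in mammalian cells. The associated publication concerns pathogen evasion of the chemokine response through suppression of CXCL10, and the "WT" designation suggests the plasmid is meant for comparison with variant forms, though the record describes none.
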