Addgene plasmid #171640: Lmajor_gp63_10_0460_WT
Purpose: Expression of wildtype L. major glcyoprotein-63 from chromosome 10 in mammalian cells
Depositing lab: Dennis Ko. Publication: Pathogen Evasion of Chemokine Response Through Suppression of CXCL10. Antonia AL, Gibbs KD, Trahair ED, Pittman KJ, Martin AT, Schott BH, Smith JS, Rajagopal S, Thompson JW, Reinhardt RL, Ko DC. Front Cell Infect Microbiol. 2019 Aug 7;9:280. doi: 10.3389/fcimb.2019.00280. eCollection 2019. PubMed 31440475.
Backbone
  Vector backbone: pcDNA3.1/Hygro(+)
  Vector type: Mammalian Expression
  Selectable markers: Hygromycin
Growth in bacteria
  Bacterial resistance: Ampicillin, 100 μg/mL
  Growth temperature: 37°C
  Growth strain: DH5alpha
  Copy number: Unknown
Gene/Insert
  Gene/Insert name: LmjF.10.0460
  Species: L. major
  Tag / fusion protein: Myc-His (C terminal on backbone)
  Cloning method: Restriction Enzyme; 5′ cloning site KpnI (unknown if destroyed); 3′ cloning site BamHI (unknown if destroyed)
Terms and licenses: Academic/Nonprofit Terms; Industry Terms: Not Available to Industry
Depositor comments: The sequence encoding the endogenous secretion signal peptide was removed and replaced with a Kozak consensus, start codon, and secrecon signal peptide sequence.
How to cite: Lmajor_gp63_10_0460_WT was a gift from Dennis Ko (Addgene plasmid # 171640 ; http://n2t.net/addgene:171640 ; RRID:Addgene_171640)
